>Addgene plasmid #42456 | DHX9A | depositor partial sequence | sequence record 57288 | DHX9A sequence 817 bps
CATATGCACCATCATCATCATCATTCTTCTGGTGTAGATCTGGGTACCGAGAACCTGTACTTCCAATCCA
TGAACCAAGTGGGTGTGGTTCCTTGGTCACCTCCACAATCCAACTGGAATCCTTGGACTAGTAGCAACAT
TGATGAGGGGCCTCTGGCTTTTGCTACTCCAGAGCAAATAAGCATGGACCTCAAGAATGAATTGATGTAC
CAGTTGGAACAGGATCATGATTTGCAAGCAATCTTGCAGGAGAGAGAGTTACTGCCTGTGAAGAAATTTG
AAAGTGAGATTCTGGAAGCAATCAGCCAAAATTCAGTTGTCATTATTAGAGGGGCTACTGGATGTGGGAA
AACCACACAGGTTCCCCAGTTCATTCTAGATGACTTTATCCAGAATGACCGAGCAGCAGAGTGTAACATC
GTAGTAACTCAGCCCAGAAGAATCAGTGCGGTTTCTGTGGCAGAGCGAGTTGCATTTGAAAGAGGAGAAG
AGCCTGGAAAAAGCTGTGGCTACAGCGTTCGATTTGAGTCTATACTTCCTCGTCCTCATGCCAGTATAAT
GTTTTGTACTGTAGGTGTGCTCCTGAGAAAATTAGAAGCAGGCATTCGAGGAATCAGTCATGTAATTGTA
GATGAAATACATGAAAGAGATATTAATACTGACTTCCTTTTGGTAGTACTGCGTGATGTTGTTCAGGCTT
ATCCTGAAGTTCGCATTGTTCTTATGTCTGCTACTATTGATACCAGCATGTTTTGTGAATATTTCTTCAA
TTGCCCCATCATTGAAGTTTGACAGTAAAGGTGGATACGGATCCGAA
