>Addgene plasmid #42456 | DHX9A | addgene partial sequence | sequence record 60143 | T7 5'-TAATACGACTCACTATAGGG-3'
ATTCCCCTCTAGAAATAATTTTGTTTAACTTTAAGAAGGAGATATACATATGCACCATCATCATCATCAT
TCTTCTGGTGTAGATCTGGGTACCGAGAACCTGTACTTCCAATCCATGAACCAAGTGGGTGTGGTTCCTT
GGTCACCTCCACAATCCAACTGGAATCCTTGGACTAGTAGCAACATTGATGAGGGGCCTCTGGCTTTTGC
TACTCCAGAGCAAATAAGCATGGACCTCAAGAATGAATTGATGTACCAGTTGGAACAGGATCATGATTTG
CAAGCAATCTTGCAGGAGAGAGAGTTACTGCCTGTGAAGAAATTTGAAAGTGAGATTCTGGAAGCAATCA
GCCAAAATTCAGTTGTCATTATTAGAGGGGCTACTGGATGTGGGAAAACCACACAGGTTCCCCAGTTCAT
TCTAGATGACTTTATCCAGAATGACCGAGCAGCAGAGTGTAACATCGTAGTAACTCAGCCCAGAAGAATC
AGTGCGGTTTCTGTGGCAGAGCGAGTTGCATTTGAAAGAGGAGAAGAGCCTGGAAAAAGCTGTGGCTACA
GCGTTCGATTTGAGTCTATACTTCCTCGTCCTCATGCCAGTATAATGTTTTGTACTGTAGGTGTGCTCCT
GAGAAAATTAGAAGCAGGCATTCGAGGAATCAGTCATGTAATTGTAGATGAAATACATGAAAGAGATATT
AATACTGACTTCCTTTTGGTAGTACTGCGTGATGTTGTTCAGGCTTATCCTGAAGTTCGCATTGTTCTTA
TGTCTGCTACTATTGATACCAGCATGTTTTGTGAATATTTCTTCAATTGCCCCATCATTGAAGTTTGACA
GTAAAGGTGGATACGGATCCGAATTCGAGCTCCGTCGACAAGCTTGCGGCCGCACTCGAGCACCACCACC
ACCACCACTGAGATCCGGCTGCTAACAAAGCCCGAAAGGAAGCTGAGTTGGCT
