[The description below was written by a language model from this plasmid's Addgene catalogue record.]
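Description:
DHX9A is a bacterial expression plasmid built on the pNIC28-Bsa4 backbone from the Structural Genomics Consortium, designed to produce a fragment of human DHX9 (also known as RNA helicase A, DDX9 or NDHII) in E. coli for structure determination. The plasmid is maintained as a high-copy construct under kanamycin selection. The record does not name the origin of replication or list the promoter explicitly, but the recommended sequencing primers (T7 forward and T7 terminator) and the depositor's advice to express in a BL21(DE3)-derived strain indicate that the insert lies in a T7 promoter/terminator expression cassette, driven by T7 RNA polymerase supplied by the DE3 host. The suggested host also carries a rare-codon tRNA plasmid, which helps with translation of human coding sequences in bacteria.

The insert is about 817 bp and was introduced by ligation-independent cloning. This is much shorter than a full helicase coding sequence, consistent with the note that the construct may not contain the complete ORF; it represents a domain-level fragment chosen for crystallography and is associated with a deposited protein structure. The record refers to the comments for mutations but does not specify any sequence changes, so the exact residue boundaries and any substitutions are not stated. The protein is expressed with an N-terminal hexahistidine tag followed by a TEV protease cleavage site, which allows capture by immobilised metal affinity chromatography and subsequent removal of the tag to yield near-native protein. Typical uses are recombinant production of this DHX9 fragment for crystallisation, biophysical characterisation or biochemical assays.
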