Addgene plasmid #42456: DHX9A
Purpose: Bacterial expression for structure determination; may not be full ORF
Depositing lab: Nicola Burgess-Brown. Depositing organization: University of Oxford.
Backbone
  Vector backbone: pNIC28-Bsa4
  Backbone manufacturer: SGC
  Vector type: Bacterial Expression
Growth in bacteria
  Bacterial resistance: Kanamycin, 50 μg/mL
  Growth temperature: 37°C
  Growth strain: Mach1 ;
  Copy number: High Copy
Gene/Insert
  Gene/Insert name: DHX9A (alt names: DHX9; gi|4503297; PDB:3LLM)
  Species: H. sapiens (human)
  Insert size (bp): 817
  Mutation: See Comments
  Entrez Gene: DHX9 (a.k.a. DDX9, LKP, NDH2, NDHII, RHA)
  Tag / fusion protein: His6-TEV (N terminal on insert)
  Cloning method: Ligation Independent Cloning
  Sequencing primers: 5′ T7; 3′ T7-term
Terms and licenses: Academic/Nonprofit Terms; Industry Terms: Not Available to Industry
Depositor comments: http://www.thesgc.org/structures/3LLM/ Use BL21(DE3)-R3-pRARE2 strain for expression.
How to cite: DHX9A was a gift from Nicola Burgess-Brown (Addgene plasmid # 42456 ; http://n2t.net/addgene:42456 ; RRID:Addgene_42456)
